>Addgene plasmid #190375 | JAB2493 | addgene full sequence | sequence record 389461 | Addgene NGS Result
GCTTCTGGATTTCCGATCCCCGGAATTAGACTCTTGGCAGGATATATTGTGGTGTAACGTTAAGCTTTGG
TTGTCGACGAGTCAGTAATAAACGGCGTCAAAGTGGTTGCAGCCGGCACACACGAGTCGTGTTTATCAAC
TCAAAGCACAAATACTTTTCCTCAACCTAAAAATAAGGCAATTAGCCAAAAACAACTTTGCGTGTAAACA
ACGCTCAATACACGTGTCATTTTATTATTAGCTATTGCTTCACCGCCTTAGCTTTCTCGTGACCTAGTCG
TCCTCGTCTTTTCTTCTTCTTCTTCTATAAAACAATACCCAAAGAGCTCTTCTTCTTCACAATTCAGATT
TCAATTTCTCAAAATCTTAAAAACTTTCTCTCAATTCTCTCTACCGTGATCAAGGTAAATTTCTGTGTTC
CTTATTCTCTCAAAATCTTCGATTTTGTTTTCGTTCGATCCCAATTTCGTATATGTTCTTTGGTTTAGAT
TCTGTTAATCTTAGATCGTAGACGATTTTCTGGGTTTGATCGTTAGATATCATCTTAATTCTCGATTAGG
GTTTCATAGATATCATCCGATTTGTTCAAATAATTTGAGTTTTGTCGAATAATTACTCTTCGATTTGTGA
TTTCTATCTAGATCTGGTGTTAGTTTCTAGTTTGTGCGATCGAATTTGTCGATTAATCTGAGTTTTTCTG
ATTAACAGCACCATGGCAAAGGATGTGGAAGCCGTTCCCGGAGAAGGATTTCAGACAAGAGACTATCAAG
ATCCGCCACCAGCTCCGTTTATTGATGGAGCGGAGCTAAAGAAGTGGTCTTTCTACAGAGCAGTTATCGC
AGAGTTCGTAGCCACTCTCCTCTTCTTATACATCACCGTTTTGACAGTCATCGGTTACAAGATTCAGTCC
GATACTGATGCCGGTGGCGTAGATTGCGGCGGAGTTGGAATCCTCGGTATCGCTTGGGCCTTTGGTGGTA
TGATCTTCATCCTCGTCTACTGCACCGCCGGTATCTCTGGTGGTCACATTAACCCAGCGGTGACATTTGG
GCTATTCTTGGCACGTAAAGTGTCGTTACCTAGGGCCCTATTGTACATAATCGCTCAGTGTTTGGGTGCG
ATTTGTGGAGTTGGTTTTGTCAAAGCCTTCCAAAGCTCTTACTACACCCGTTACGGAGGTGGAGCCAACT
CTCTAGCCGATGGCTACAGCACAGGGACCGGTCTAGCCGCAGAGATCATTGGTACTTTCGTTCTTGTCTA
CACCGTATTCTCTGCCACTGACCCCAAACGTAGTGCCAGAGACTCCCACGTTCCGGTGTTGGCGCCACTT
CCAATCGGATTTGCCGTGTTCATGGTACATTTGGCTACCATTCCCATTACCGGAACCGGAATTAACCCGG
CAAGGAGTTTCGGAGCTGCCGTAATCTACAACAAGAGCAAGCCATGGGATGACCACTGGATATTTTGGGT
TGGACCATTCATTGGAGCTGCGATAGCTGCATTCTACCACCAATTCGTTCTAAGAGCTTCAGGTTCTAAG
TCTCTTGGATCATTCAGAAGTGCTGCCAACGTCGGATCCATGGTGAGCAAGGGCGAGGAGGATAACATGG
CCATCATCAAGGAGTTCATGCGCTTCAAGGTGCACATGGAGGGCTCCGTGAACGGCCACGAGTTCGAGAT
CGAGGGCGAGGGCGAGGGCCGCCCCTACGAGGGCACCCAGACCGCCAAGCTGAAGGTGACCAAGGGTGGC
CCCCTGCCCTTCGCCTGGGACATCCTGTCCCCTCAGTTCATGTACGGCTCCAAGGCCTACGTGAAGCACC
CCGCCGACATCCCCGACTACTTGAAGCTGTCCTTCCCCGAGGGCTTCAAGTGGGAGCGCGTGATGAACTT
CGAGGACGGCGGCGTGGTGACCGTGACCCAGGACTCCTCCCTGCAGGACGGCGAGTTCATCTACAAGGTG
AAGCTGCGCGGCACCAACTTCCCCTCCGACGGCCCCGTAATGCAGAATAAGACCATGGGCTGGGAGGCCT
CCTCCGAGCGGATGTACCCCGAGGACGGCGCCCTGAAGGGCGAGATCAAGCAGAGGCTGAAGCTGAAGGA
CGGCGGCCACTACGACGCTGAGGTCAAGACCACCTACAAGGCCAAGAAGCCCGTGCAGCTGCCCGGCGCC
TACAACGTCAACATCAAGTTGGACATCACCTCCCACAACGAGGACTACACCATCGTGGAACAGTACGAAC
GCGCCGAGGGCCGCCACTCCACCGGCGGCATGGAGGAGCTGTACAAGTAAAGCGGCCGCCCGGCTGCAGA
TCGTTCAAACATTTGGCAATAAAGTTTCTTAAGATTGAATCCTGTTGCCGGTCTTGCGATGATTATCATA
TAATTTCTGTTGAATTACGTTAAGCATGTAATAATTAACATGTAATGCATGACGTTATTTATGAGATGGG
TTTTTATGATTAGAGTCCCGCAATTATACATTTAATACGCGATAGAAAACAAAATATAGCGCGCAAACTA
GGATAAATTATCGCGCGCGGTGTCATCTATGTTACTAGATCGGGGCGCGCCCTCGAGGAAGACGTAATGA
TAGAAAAGTTGGCTGCGGCCGCGAAAATTGTGAGCGGATAACAATTGAAATTGTGAGCGGATAACAATTG
GAATTGTGAGCGGATAACAATTCAAATTGTGAGCGGATAACAATTGTAATTGTGAGCGGATAACAATTAG
AATTGTGAGCGGATAACAATTCGGGTCTAAGCTAGCTAGGCCACCCACAATCCCACTATCCTTTCGCAAG
ACCCTTCCTCTATATAAGGAAGTTCATTTCATTTGGAGAGAACACGGGGGACTCTAGACACCATGGTGAG
TAAAGGAGAAGAACTTTTCACTGGAGTTGTCCCAATTCTTGTTGAATTAGATGGTGATGTTAATGGGCAC
AAATTTTCTGTCAGTGGAGAGGGTGAAGGTGATGCAACATACGGAAAACTTACCCTTAAATTTATTTGCA
CTACTGGAAAACTACCTGTTCCATGGCCAACCCTGGTCACCACCCTGACCTACGTAAGTTTCTGCTTCTA
CCTTTGATATATATATAATAATTATCATTAATTAGTAGTAATATAATATTTCAAATATTTTTTTCAAAAT
AAAAGAATGTAGTATATAGCAATTGCTTTTCTGTAGTTTATAAGTGTGTATATTTTAATTTATAACTTTT
CTAATATATGACCAAAATTTGTTGATGTGCAGGGCGTGCAGTGCTTCTCCCGTTACCCTGATCATATGAA
GCGGCACGACTTCTTCAAGAGCGCCATGCCTGAGGGATACGTGCAGGAGAGGACCATCTTCTTCAAGGAC
GACGGGAACTACAAGACACGTGCTGAAGTCAAGTTTGAGGGTGACACCCTCGTCAACAGGATCGAGCTTA
AGGGAATCGATTTCAAGGAGGACGGAAACATCCTCGGCCACAAGTTGGAATACAACTACAACTCCCACAA
CGTATACATCATGGCCGACAAGCAAAAGAACGGCATCAAAGCCAACTTCAAGACCCGCCACAACATCGAG
GACGGCGGCGTGCAACTCGCTGATCATTATCAACAAAATACTCCAATTGGCGATGGCCCTGTCCTTTTAC
CAGACAACCATTACCTGTCCACACAATCTGCCCTTTCGAAAGATCCCAACGAAAAGAGAGATCACATGGT
CCTTCTTGAGTTTGTAACAGCTGCTGGGATTACACATGGCATGGATGAACTATACAAATAATGTCAAGCC
ATTCTCTCGCAGATGATGTTCACTTTGTGTTTTACTTCCTTTATGCATTCACAGCAATAAAAGAAAGAAA
TCTCCATCGCTTTTGGTTTTCTTCTCTGTCTTAAGTTAGTCGTTTTCGTGTCTAATCTATTACTTATCAT
TGTAATAGACTCTTCTTCTATTGAGATTTGAATATAAACTAAAACACATTCCATTTTACTGTGTTCTCAA
CATTCAGAATGCAAACGGACTAACCGTAGTGACTCGGCTTGAGTCTTCGGGCTAGAGCGGACTAGTTCTA
GAGCGGCCGCCACCGCGGTGGAGCTCCAGCTTTTGTTCCCTTTAGTGAGGGTTAATTGCGCGCTTGGCGT
AATCATGGTCATAGCTGTTTCCTGTGTGAAATTGTTATCCGCTCACAATTCCACACAACATACGAGCCGG
AAGCATAAAGTGTAAAGCCTGGGGTGCCTAATGAGTGAGCTAACTCACATTAATTGCGTTGCGCTCACTG
CCCGCTTTCCAGTCGGGAAACCTGTCGTGCCAGCTGCATTAATGAATCGGCCAACGCGCGGGGAGAGGCG
GTTTGCGTATTGGGCGCTCTTCCGCTTCCTCGCTCACTGACTCGCTGCGCTCGGTCGTTCGGCTGCGGCG
AGCGGTATCAGCTCACTCAAAGGCGGTAATACGGTTATCCACAGAATCAGGGGATAACGCAGGAAAGAAC
ATGAAGGCCTTGACAGGATATATTGGCGGGTAAACTAAGTCGCTGTATGTGTTTGTTTGAGATCTCATGT
GAGCAAAAGGCCAGCAAAAGGCCAGGAACCGTAAAAAGGCCGCGTTGCTGGCGTTTTTCCATAGGCTCCG
CCCCCCTGACGAGCATCACAAAAATCGACGCTCAAGTCAGAGGTGGCGAAACCCGACAGGACTATAAAGA
TACCAGGCGTTTCCCCCTGGAAGCTCCCTCGTGCGCTCTCCTGTTCCGACCCTGCCGCTTACCGGATACC
TGTCCGCCTTTCTCCCTTCGGGAAGCGTGGCGCTTTCTCATAGCTCACGCTGTAGGTATCTCAGTTCGGT
GTAGGTCGTTCGCTCCAAGCTGGGCTGTGTGCACGAACCCCCCGTTCAGCCCGACCGCTGCGCCTTATCC
GGTAACTATCGTCTTGAGTCCAACCCGGTAAGACACGACTTATCGCCACTGGCAGCAGCCACTGGTAACA
GGATTAGCAGAGCGAGGTATGTAGGCGGTGCTACAGAGTTCTTGAAGTGGTGGCCTAACTACGGCTACAC
TAGAAGAACAGTATTTGGTATCTGTGCTCTGCTGAAGCCAGTTACCTTCGGAAGAAGAGTTGGTAGCTCT
TGATCCGGCAAACAAACCACCGCTGGTAGCGGTGGTTTTTTTGTTTGCAAGCAGCAGATTACGCGCAGAA
AAAAAGGATCTCAAGAAGATCCTTTGATCTTTTCTACGGGGTCTGACGCTCAGTGGAACGAAAACTCACG
TTAAGGGATTTTGGTCATGAATTCTTGTTAGACATTATTTGCCGACTACCTTGGTGATCTCGCCTTTCAC
GTAGTGAACAAATTCTTCCAACTGATCTGCGCGCGAGGCCAAGCGATCTTCTTGTCCAAGATAAGCCTGC
CTAGCTTCAAGTATGACGGGCTGATACTGGGCCGGCAGGCGCTCCATTGCCCAGTCGGCAGCGACATCCT
TCGGCGCGATTTTGCCGGTTACTGCGCTGTACCAAATGCGGGACAACGTAAGCACTACATTTCGCTCATC
GCCAGCCCAGTCGGGCGGCGAGTTCCATAGCGTTAAGGTTTCATTTAGCGCCTCAAATAGATCCTGTTCA
GGAACCGGATCAAAGAGTTCCTCCGCCGCTGGACCTACCAAGGCAACGCTATGTTCTCTTGCTTTTGTCA
GCAAGATAGCCAGATCAATGTCGATCGTGGCTGGCTCGAAGATACCTGCAAGAATGTCATTGCGCTGCCA
TTCTCCAAATTGCAGTTCGCGCTTAGCTGGATAACGCCACGGAATGATGTCGTCGTGCACAACAATGGTG
ACTTCTACAGCGCGGAGAATCTCGCTCTCTCCAGGGGAAGCCGAAGTTTCCAAAAGGTCGTTGATCAAAG
CTCGCCGCGTTGTTTCATCAAGCCTTACGGTCACCGTAACCAGCAAATCAATATCACTGTGTGGCTTCAG
GCCGCCATCCACTGCGGAGCCGTACAAATGTACGGCCAGCAACGTCGGTTCGAGATGGCGCTCGATGACG
CCAACTACCTCTGATAGTTGAGTCGATACTTCGGCGATCACCGCTTCCCTCATGATGTTTAACTCCTGAA
TTAAGCCGCGCCGCGAAGCGGTGTCGGCTTGAATGAATTGTTAGGCGTCATCCTGTGCTCCCGAGAACCA
GTACCAGTACATCGCTGTTTCGTTCGAGACTTGAGGTCTAGTTTTATACGTGAACAGGTCAATGCCGCCG
AGAGTAAAGCCACATTTTGCGTACAAATTGCAGGCAGGTACATTGTTCGTTTGTGCCATGATGATATATT
TTTATCTTGTGCAATGTAACATCAGAGATTTTGAGACACAACGTGGCTTTGTTGAATAAATCGAACTTTT
GCTGAGTTGAAGGATCAGATCACGCATCTTCCCGACAACGCAGACCGTTCCGTGGCAAAGCAAAAGTTCA
AAATCACCAACTGGTCCACCTACAACAAAGCTCTCATCAACCGTGGCTCCCTCACTTTCTGGCTGGATGA
TGGGGCGATTCAGGAGATCCCCATCCAACAGCCCGCCGTCGAGCGGGCTTTTTTATCCCCGGAAGCCTGT
GGATAGAGGGTAGTTATCCACGTGAAACCGCTAATGCCCCGCAAAGCCTTGATTCACGGGGCTTTCCGGC
CCGCTCCAAAAACTATCCACGTGAAATCGCTAATCAGGGTACGTGAAATCGCTAATCGGAGTACGTGAAA
TCGCTAATAAGGTCACGTGAAATCGCTAATCAAAAAGGCACGTGAGAACGCTAATAGCCCTTTCAGATCA
ACAGCTTGCAAACACCCCTCGCTCCGGCAAGTAGTTACAGCAAGTAGTATGTTCAATTAGCTTTTCAATT
ATGAATATATATATCAATTATTGGTCGCCCTTGGCTTGTGGACAATGCGCTACGCGCACCGGCTCCGCCC
GTGGACAACCGCAAGCGGTTGCCCACCGTCGAGCGCCTTTGCCCACAACCCGGCGGCCGGCCGCAACAGA
TCGTTTTATAAATTTTTTTTTTTGAAAAAGAAAAAGCCCGAAAGGCGGCAACCTCTCGG
Features (pLannotate 1.2.2; 28 found; start..end, strand, type, name):
     35..57      +  misc_feature   LB T-DNA repeat: left border repeat from nopaline C58 T-DNA (truncated)
    713..1573    +  CDS            PIP2-1: PIP21_ARATH - Also known as PIP2A. Experimental evidence at protein level: Swiss-Prot protein existence level 1. Water channel required to facilitate the transport of water across cell membrane. Probably involved in root water uptake. Its function is impaired by Hg(2+). From Arabidopsis thaliana (Mouse-ear cress).
   1580..2289    +  CDS            mCherry (fragment): monomeric derivative of DsRed fluorescent protein (Shaner et al., 2004) mammalian codon-optimized
   2309..2561    +  terminator     NOS terminator: nopaline synthase terminator and poly(A) signal
   2618..2634    +  protein_bind   lac operator: The lac repressor binds to the lac operator to inhibit transcription in E. coli. This inhibition can be relieved by adding lactose or isopropyl-β-D-thiogalactopyranoside (IPTG). lac repressor encoded by lacI
   2641..2657    +  protein_bind   lac operator: The lac repressor binds to the lac operator to inhibit transcription in E. coli. This inhibition can be relieved by adding lactose or isopropyl-β-D-thiogalactopyranoside (IPTG). lac repressor encoded by lacI
   2664..2680    +  protein_bind   lac operator: The lac repressor binds to the lac operator to inhibit transcription in E. coli. This inhibition can be relieved by adding lactose or isopropyl-β-D-thiogalactopyranoside (IPTG). lac repressor encoded by lacI
   2687..2703    +  protein_bind   lac operator: The lac repressor binds to the lac operator to inhibit transcription in E. coli. This inhibition can be relieved by adding lactose or isopropyl-β-D-thiogalactopyranoside (IPTG). lac repressor encoded by lacI
   2710..2726    +  protein_bind   lac operator: The lac repressor binds to the lac operator to inhibit transcription in E. coli. This inhibition can be relieved by adding lactose or isopropyl-β-D-thiogalactopyranoside (IPTG). lac repressor encoded by lacI
   2733..2749    +  protein_bind   lac operator: The lac repressor binds to the lac operator to inhibit transcription in E. coli. This inhibition can be relieved by adding lactose or isopropyl-β-D-thiogalactopyranoside (IPTG). lac repressor encoded by lacI
   2776..2793    +  promoter       35SPPDK promoter (fragment): hybrid promoter consisting of the cauliflower mosaic virus 35S enhancer fused to the maize C4PPDK basal promoter (Yoo et al., 2007)
   2796..2840    +  promoter       minimal CaMV 35S promoter: minimal 35S promoter from cauliflower mosaic virus
   2867..3062    +  CDS            superfolder GFP (fragment): GFP variant that folds robustly even when fused to poorly folded proteins (Pédelacq et al., 2006)
   3064..3252    +  intron         IV2 intron: modified second intron of the potato ST-LS1 gene (Vancanneyt et al., 1990)
   3274..3771    +  CDS            mgfp5 (fragment): GFP with folding enhancement mutations; mgfp5; suitable for expression in plants due to removal of a cryptic intron
   4051..4086    -  misc_feature   MCS (fragment): pBluescript multiple cloning site
   4099..4117    -  promoter       T3 promoter: promoter for bacteriophage T3 RNA polymerase
   4162..4178    -  protein_bind   lac operator: The lac repressor binds to the lac operator to inhibit transcription in E. coli. This inhibition can be relieved by adding lactose or isopropyl-β-D-thiogalactopyranoside (IPTG). lac repressor encoded by lacI
   4186..4216    -  promoter       lac promoter: promoter for the E. coli lac operon
   4231..4252    -  protein_bind   CAP binding site: CAP binding activates transcription in the presence of cAMP. E. coli catabolite activator protein
   4265..4357    -  CDS            lacI (fragment): lac repressor; lacI; The lac repressor binds to the lac operator to inhibit transcription in E. coli. This inhibition can be relieved by adding lactose or isopropyl-β-D-thiogalactopyranoside (IPTG).
   4359..4483    -  rep_origin     RSF ori (fragment): Plasmids containing the RSF 1030 origin of replication can be propagated in E. coli cells that contain additional plasmids with compatible origins.
   4491..4515    +  misc_feature   RB T-DNA repeat: right border repeat from nopaline C58 T-DNA
   4606..5194    -  rep_origin     ori: high-copy-number ColE1/pMB1/pBR322/pUC origin of replication
   5288..6073    -  CDS            aadA: S3AD_SHIFL - Experimental evidence at protein level: Swiss-Prot protein existence level 1. Mediates bacterial resistance to the antibiotics streptomycin and spectinomycin. From Shigella flexneri.
   6134..6283    -  CDS            sat-1 (fragment): STA_ECOLX - Protein inferred from homology: Swiss-Prot protein existence level 3. Involved in resistance to streptothricin, a broad-spectrum antibiotic produced by streptomycetes (PubMed:1850404). Detoxifies streptothricin via acetylation of the beta amino group of the first beta-lysyl moiety of streptothricin (By similarity). From Escherichia coli.
   6425..6523    +  CDS            TRA2_ECOLX (fragment): Protein predicted: Swiss-Prot protein existence level 4. Required for transposition of transposon Tn903. From Escherichia coli.
   6531..6966    +  rep_origin     pSa ori: origin of replication from bacterial plasmid pSa
