[The description below was written by a language model from this plasmid's Addgene catalogue record and pLannotate feature annotations shown in this document.]
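Description:
JAB2493 is a 7,059-nt plant expression plasmid built on the JAB2120 backbone, one of a set of parts for assembling synthetic genetic circuits in eudicot plants. It has the layout of a compact binary T-DNA vector. Nopaline-type left (truncated) and right border repeats flank the plant payload. Outside the borders are a high-copy ColE1/pUC-type origin for propagation in E. coli, a pSa origin of the kind used for replication in Agrobacterium, and an aadA gene conferring spectinomycin/streptomycin resistance for bacterial selection. No plant selectable marker appears in the feature table. Short lac promoter, T3 promoter, MCS, lacI and RSF ori fragments near the right border look like cloning-vector remnants.

The T-DNA carries two expression units. The first comes from the backbone and is listed as proUBQ10::PIP2A-mCherry-NOSt. It fuses the Arabidopsis aquaporin PIP2A (PIP2-1) to mCherry and ends in the NOS terminator. The UBQ10 promoter named in the record is not itself annotated, but would fit in the unannotated region upstream of the PIP2A coding sequence. As PIP2A is a membrane water channel, this unit plausibly acts as a constitutive red marker of transformed cells and a reference signal.

The second unit is a synthetic output promoter made of six tandem lac operators upstream of a minimal CaMV 35S promoter. It drives a GFP coding sequence interrupted by the potato ST-LS1 IV2 intron, which restricts functional expression to plant cells rather than bacteria. The record names an ADH terminator, which is also not annotated. The minimal promoter should have little activity alone, so GFP output presumably depends on LacI-based synthetic transcription factors binding the operators, which would make this a reporter for testing such regulators and circuit logic.
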