Addgene plasmid #190375: JAB2493
Purpose: Plasmids encode parts for syntetic genetic circuit construction in eudicot plants (proUBQ10::PIP2A-mCherry-NOSt_6XLacIO-min35S::GFPint-ADHt)
Depositing lab: Jennifer Brophy & Jose Dinneny. Depositing organization: Stanford University. Publication: Synthetic genetic circuits as a means of reprogramming plant roots. Brophy JAN, Magallon KJ, Duan L, Zhong V, Ramachandran P, Kniazev K, Dinneny JR. Science. 2022 Aug 12;377(6607):747-751. doi: 10.1126/science.abo4326. Epub 2022 Aug 11. PubMed 35951698.
Backbone
  Vector backbone: JAB2120
  Vector type: Plant Expression
Growth in bacteria
  Bacterial resistance: Spectinomycin, 50 μg/mL
  Growth temperature: 37°C
  Growth strain: DH5alpha
  Copy number: High Copy
Gene/Insert
  Gene/Insert name: proUBQ10::PIP2A-mCherry-NOSt_6XLacIO-min35S::GFPint-ADHt
  Species: Synthetic
  Cloning method: Restriction Enzyme; 5′ cloning site unknown (unknown if destroyed)
Terms and licenses: Academic/Nonprofit Terms; Industry Terms: Not Available to Industry
Depositor comments: Backbone JAB2120 contains proUBQ10::PIP2A-mCherry-NOSt. Please see the fully annotated sequence linked the "Supplemental Documents" section. Please visit https://www.biorxiv.org/content/10.1101/2022.02.02.478917v1 for bioRxiv preprint.
How to cite: JAB2493 was a gift from Jennifer Brophy & Jose Dinneny (Addgene plasmid # 190375 ; http://n2t.net/addgene:190375 ; RRID:Addgene_190375)
